Addgene plasmid #20931: psiCHECK2-let-7 8x
Depositing lab: Yukihide Tomari. Depositing organization: The University of Tokyo. Publication: Drosophila argonaute1 and argonaute2 employ distinct mechanisms for translational repression. Iwasaki S, Kawamata T, Tomari Y. Mol Cell. 2009 Apr 10;34(1):58-67. doi: 10.1016/j.molcel.2009.02.010. Epub 2009 Mar 5. PubMed 19268617.
Backbone
  Vector backbone: psiCHECK-2
  Backbone manufacturer: promega
  Backbone size w/o insert (bp): 6273
  Vector type: Mammalian Expression, Insect Expression, Luciferase
Growth in bacteria
  Bacterial resistance: Ampicillin, 100 μg/mL
  Growth temperature: 37°C
  Growth strain: DH5alpha
  Copy number: High Copy
Gene/Insert
  Gene/Insert name: 8x let-7 target sites
  Insert size (bp): 216
  Cloning method: Restriction Enzyme; 5′ cloning site XhoI (not destroyed); 3′ cloning site NotI (not destroyed)
  Sequencing primers: 5′ TAAGTACATCAAGAGCTTCG
Terms and licenses: Academic/Nonprofit Terms; Industry Terms: Not Available to Industry
Depositor comments: Single let7 site sequence is - 5'-TCGAGACTATACAAGGATCTACCTCAG
How to cite: psiCHECK2-let-7 8x was a gift from Yukihide Tomari (Addgene plasmid # 20931 ; http://n2t.net/addgene:20931 ; RRID:Addgene_20931)
