[The description below was written by a language model from this plasmid's Addgene catalogue record and pLannotate feature annotations shown in this document.]
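Description:
psiCHECK2-let-7 8x is a dual-luciferase microRNA reporter built on the Promega psiCHECK-2 backbone, listed for expression in mammalian and insect cells. It is propagated in E. coli as a high-copy plasmid through a ColE1/pUC-type origin and selected with ampicillin via the β-lactamase gene under its native bla promoter.

The plasmid carries two independent luciferase cassettes. The experimental reporter is human codon-optimized Renilla luciferase (hRluc), driven by the SV40 enhancer/early promoter with a downstream chimeric β-globin/immunoglobulin intron that promotes efficient mRNA processing. A T7 promoter just upstream of the coding sequence also allows in vitro transcription of the reporter mRNA. The 216 bp insert, eight tandem target sites for the let-7 microRNA, was cloned between XhoI and NotI, both of which are retained. The insert is not annotated in the feature table, but on the circular map it falls in the gap between the end of hRluc and the synthetic poly(A) signal, placing the sites in the Renilla 3′ UTR. let-7-loaded Argonaute complexes that bind these sites should therefore reduce Renilla output. The second cassette expresses firefly luciferase (luc+) from the HSV thymidine kinase promoter with an SV40 poly(A) signal, and it lacks the target sites, so it serves as an internal normalization control on the same plasmid.

The ratio of Renilla to firefly activity gives a transfection-independent measure of let-7-directed silencing. The associated publication concerns the mechanisms of translational repression by Drosophila Argonaute1 and Argonaute2, which is consistent with use of this reporter, or of mRNA transcribed from it, to assay miRNA-mediated repression.
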