Features (pLannotate 1.2.2; 12 found; start..end, strand, type, name):
    237..285     +  polyA_signal   poly(A) signal: synthetic polyadenylation signal
    294..1045    +  promoter       HSV TK promoter: herpes simplex virus thymidine kinase promoter
   1081..2733    +  CDS            luciferase: firefly luciferase; luc+; enhanced luc+ version of the luciferase gene AAS38485.1 42718124.0
   2777..2898    -  polyA_signal   SV40 poly(A) signal: SV40 polyadenylation signal
   2921..2989    -  CDS            large T antigen (fragment): large T antigen from SV40 (simian virus 40)
   3031..3135    +  promoter       AmpR promoter: bla
   3136..3996    +  CDS            AmpR: β-lactamase; bla; confers resistance to ampicillin, carbenicillin, and related antibiotics
   4167..4755    +  rep_origin     ori: high-copy-number ColE1/pMB1/pBR322/pUC origin of replication
   4884..5241    +  promoter       SV40 promoter: SV40 enhancer and early promoter
   5311..5443    +  intron         chimeric intron: chimera between introns from human β-globin and immunoglobulin heavy chain genes
   5488..5506    +  promoter       T7 promoter: promoter for bacteriophage T7 RNA polymerase
   5516..6451    +  CDS            hRluc: Renilla luciferase human codon-optimized
>Addgene plasmid #20931 | psiCHECK2-let-7 8x | addgene full sequence | sequence record 313838 | Addgene NGS Result
TCGAGACTATACAAGGATCTACCTCAGTCGAGACTATACAAGGATCTACCTCAGTCGAGACTATACAAGG
ATCTACCTCAGTCGAGACTATACAAGGATCTACCTCAGTCGAGACTATACAAGGATCTACCTCAGTCGAG
ACTATACAAGGATCTACCTCAGTCGAGACTATACAAGGATCTACCTCAGTCGAGACTATACAAGGATCTA
CCTCAGTCGACGCGGCCGCTGGCCGCAATAAAATATCTTTATTTTCATTACATCTGTGTGTTGGTTTTTT
GTGTGAGGATCTAAATGAGTCTTCGGACCTCGCGGGGGCCGCTTAAGCGGTGGTTAGGGTTTGTCTGACG
CGGGGGGAGGGGGAAGGAACGAAACACTCTCATTCGGAGGCGGCTCGGGGTTTGGTCTTGGTGGCCACGG
GCACGCAGAAGAGCGCCGCGATCCTCTTAAGCACCCCCCCGCCCTCCGTGGAGGCGGGGGTTTGGTCGGC
GGGTGGTAACTGGCGGGCCGCTGACTCGGGCGGGTCGCGCGCCCCAGAGTGTGACCTTTTCGGTCTGCTC
GCAGACCCCCGGGCGGCGCCGCCGCGGCGGCGACGGGCTCGCTGGGTCCTAGGCTCCATGGGGACCGTAT
ACGTGGACAGGCTCTGGAGCATCCGCACGACTGCGGTGATATTACCGGAGACCTTCTGCGGGACGAGCCG
GGTCACGCGGCTGACGCGGAGCGTCCGTTGGGCGACAAACACCAGGACGGGGCACAGGTACACTATCTTG
TCACCCGGAGGCGCGAGGGACTGCAGGAGCTTCAGGGAGTGGCGCAGCTGCTTCATCCCCGTGGCCCGTT
GCTCGCGTTTGCTGGCGGTGTCCCCGGAAGAAATATATTTGCATGTCTTTAGTTCTATGATGACACAAAC
CCCGCCCAGCGTCTTGTCATTGGCGAATTCGAACACGCAGATGCAGTCGGGGCGGCGCGGTCCCAGGTCC
ACTTCGCATATTAAGGTGACGCGTGTGGCCTCGAACACCGAGCGACCCTGCAGCGACCCGCTTAAAAGCT
TGGCATTCCGGTACTGTTGGTAAAGCCACCATGGCCGATGCTAAGAACATTAAGAAGGGCCCTGCTCCCT
TCTACCCTCTGGAGGATGGCACCGCTGGCGAGCAGCTGCACAAGGCCATGAAGAGGTATGCCCTGGTGCC
TGGCACCATTGCCTTCACCGATGCCCACATTGAGGTGGACATCACCTATGCCGAGTACTTCGAGATGTCT
GTGCGCCTGGCCGAGGCCATGAAGAGGTACGGCCTGAACACCAACCACCGCATCGTGGTGTGCTCTGAGA
ACTCTCTGCAGTTCTTCATGCCAGTGCTGGGCGCCCTGTTCATCGGAGTGGCCGTGGCCCCTGCTAACGA
CATTTACAACGAGCGCGAGCTGCTGAACAGCATGGGCATTTCTCAGCCTACCGTGGTGTTCGTGTCTAAG
AAGGGCCTGCAGAAGATCCTGAACGTGCAGAAGAAGCTGCCTATCATCCAGAAGATCATCATCATGGACT
CTAAGACCGACTACCAGGGCTTCCAGAGCATGTACACATTCGTGACATCTCATCTGCCTCCTGGCTTCAA
CGAGTACGACTTCGTGCCAGAGTCTTTCGACAGGGACAAAACCATTGCCCTGATCATGAACAGCTCTGGG
TCTACCGGCCTGCCTAAGGGCGTGGCCCTGCCTCATCGCACCGCCTGTGTGCGCTTCTCTCACGCCCGCG
ACCCTATTTTCGGCAACCAGATCATCCCCGACACCGCTATTCTGAGCGTGGTGCCATTCCACCACGGCTT
CGGCATGTTCACCACCCTGGGCTACCTGATTTGCGGCTTTCGGGTGGTGCTGATGTACCGCTTCGAGGAG
GAGCTGTTCCTGCGCAGCCTGCAAGACTACAAAATTCAGTCTGCCCTGCTGGTGCCAACCCTGTTCAGCT
TCTTCGCTAAGAGCACCCTGATCGACAAGTACGACCTGTCTAACCTGCACGAGATTGCCTCTGGCGGCGC
CCCACTGTCTAAGGAGGTGGGCGAAGCCGTGGCCAAGCGCTTTCATCTGCCAGGCATCCGCCAGGGCTAC
GGCCTGACCGAGACAACCAGCGCCATTCTGATTACCCCAGAGGGCGACGACAAGCCTGGCGCCGTGGGCA
AGGTGGTGCCATTCTTCGAGGCCAAGGTGGTGGACCTGGACACCGGCAAGACCCTGGGAGTGAACCAGCG
CGGCGAGCTGTGTGTGCGCGGCCCTATGATTATGTCCGGCTACGTGAATAACCCTGAGGCCACAAACGCC
CTGATCGACAAGGACGGCTGGCTGCACTCTGGCGACATTGCCTACTGGGACGAGGACGAGCACTTCTTCA
TCGTGGACCGCCTGAAGTCTCTGATCAAGTACAAGGGCTACCAGGTGGCCCCAGCCGAGCTGGAGTCTAT
CCTGCTGCAGCACCCTAACATTTTCGACGCCGGAGTGGCCGGCCTGCCCGACGACGATGCCGGCGAGCTG
CCTGCCGCCGTCGTCGTGCTGGAACACGGCAAGACCATGACCGAGAAGGAGATCGTGGACTATGTGGCCA
GCCAGGTGACAACCGCCAAGAAGCTGCGCGGCGGAGTGGTGTTCGTGGACGAGGTGCCCAAGGGCCTGAC
CGGCAAGCTGGACGCCCGCAAGATCCGCGAGATCCTGATCAAGGCTAAGAAAGGCGGCAAGATCGCCGTG
TAATAATTCTAGAGTCGGGGCGGCCGGCCGCTTCGAGCAGACATGATAAGATACATTGATGAGTTTGGAC
AAACCACAACTAGAATGCAGTGAAAAAAATGCTTTATTTGTGAAATTTGTGATGCTATTGCTTTATTTGT
AACCATTATAAGCTGCAATAAACAAGTTAACAACAACAATTGCATTCATTTTATGTTTCAGGTTCAGGGG
GAGGTGTGGGAGGTTTTTTAAAGCAAGTAAAACCTCTACAAATGTGGTAAAATCGATAAGGATCCAGGTG
GCACTTTTCGGGGAAATGTGCGCGGAACCCCTATTTGTTTATTTTTCTAAATACATTCAAATATGTATCC
GCTCATGAGACAATAACCCTGATAAATGCTTCAATAATATTGAAAAAGGAAGAGTATGAGTATTCAACAT
TTCCGTGTCGCCCTTATTCCCTTTTTTGCGGCATTTTGCCTTCCTGTTTTTGCTCACCCAGAAACGCTGG
TGAAAGTAAAAGATGCTGAAGATCAGTTGGGTGCACGAGTGGGTTACATCGAACTGGATCTCAACAGCGG
TAAGATCCTTGAGAGTTTTCGCCCCGAAGAACGTTTTCCAATGATGAGCACTTTTAAAGTTCTGCTATGT
GGCGCGGTATTATCCCGTATTGACGCCGGGCAAGAGCAACTCGGTCGCCGCATACACTATTCTCAGAATG
ACTTGGTTGAGTACTCACCAGTCACAGAAAAGCATCTTACGGATGGCATGACAGTAAGAGAATTATGCAG
TGCTGCCATAACCATGAGTGATAACACTGCGGCCAACTTACTTCTGACAACGATCGGAGGACCGAAGGAG
CTAACCGCTTTTTTGCACAACATGGGGGATCATGTAACTCGCCTTGATCGTTGGGAACCGGAGCTGAATG
AAGCCATACCAAACGACGAGCGTGACACCACGATGCCTGTAGCAATGGCAACAACGTTGCGCAAACTATT
AACTGGCGAACTACTTACTCTAGCTTCCCGGCAACAATTAATAGACTGGATGGAGGCGGATAAAGTTGCA
GGACCACTTCTGCGCTCGGCCCTTCCGGCTGGCTGGTTTATTGCTGATAAATCTGGAGCCGGTGAGCGTG
GGTCTCGCGGTATCATTGCAGCACTGGGGCCAGATGGTAAGCCCTCCCGTATCGTAGTTATCTACACGAC
GGGGAGTCAGGCAACTATGGATGAACGAAATAGACAGATCGCTGAGATAGGTGCCTCACTGATTAAGCAT
TGGTAACTGTCAGACCAAGTTTACTCATATATACTTTAGATTGATTTAAAACTTCATTTTTAATTTAAAA
GGATCTAGGTGAAGATCCTTTTTGATAATCTCATGACCAAAATCCCTTAACGTGAGTTTTCGTTCCACTG
AGCGTCAGACCCCGTAGAAAAGATCAAAGGATCTTCTTGAGATCCTTTTTTTCTGCGCGTAATCTGCTGC
TTGCAAACAAAAAAACCACCGCTACCAGCGGTGGTTTGTTTGCCGGATCAAGAGCTACCAACTCTTTTTC
CGAAGGTAACTGGCTTCAGCAGAGCGCAGATACCAAATACTGTTCTTCTAGTGTAGCCGTAGTTAGGCCA
CCACTTCAAGAACTCTGTAGCACCGCCTACATACCTCGCTCTGCTAATCCTGTTACCAGTGGCTGCTGCC
AGTGGCGATAAGTCGTGTCTTACCGGGTTGGACTCAAGACGATAGTTACCGGATAAGGCGCAGCGGTCGG
GCTGAACGGGGGGTTCGTGCACACAGCCCAGCTTGGAGCGAACGACCTACACCGAACTGAGATACCTACA
GCGTGAGCTATGAGAAAGCGCCACGCTTCCCGAAGGGAGAAAGGCGGACAGGTATCCGGTAAGCGGCAGG
GTCGGAACAGGAGAGCGCACGAGGGAGCTTCCAGGGGGAAACGCCTGGTATCTTTATAGTCCTGTCGGGT
TTCGCCACCTCTGACTTGAGCGTCGATTTTTGTGATGCTCGTCAGGGGGGCGGAGCCTATGGAAAAACGC
CAGCAACGCGGCCTTTTTACGGTTCCTGGCCTTTTGCTGGCCTTTTGCTCACATGGCTCGACAGATCTGC
GCAGCACCATGGCCTGAAATAACCTCTGAAAGAGGAACTTGGTTAGGTACCTTCTGAGGCGGAAAGAACC
AGCTGTGGAATGTGTGTCAGTTAGGGTGTGGAAAGTCCCCAGGCTCCCCAGCAGGCAGAAGTATGCAAAG
CATGCATCTCAATTAGTCAGCAACCAGGTGTGGAAAGTCCCCAGGCTCCCCAGCAGGCAGAAGTATGCAA
AGCATGCATCTCAATTAGTCAGCAACCATAGTCCCGCCCCTAACTCCGCCCATCCCGCCCCTAACTCCGC
CCAGTTCCGCCCATTCTCCGCCCCATGGCTGACTAATTTTTTTTATTTATGCAGAGGCCGAGGCCGCCTC
GGCCTCTGAGCTATTCCAGAAGTAGTGAGGAGGCTTTTTTGGAGGCCTAGGCTTTTGCAAAAAGCTTGAT
TCTTCTGACACAACAGTCTCGAACTTAAGCTGCAGAAGTTGGTCGTGAGGCACTGGGCAGGTAAGTATCA
AGGTTACAAGACAGGTTTAAGGAGACCAATAGAAACTGGGCTTGTCGAGACAGAGAAGACTCTTGCGTTT
CTGATAGGCACCTATTGGTCTTACTGACATCCACTTTGCCTTTCTCTCCACAGGTGTCCACTCCCAGTTC
AATTACAGCTCTTAAGGCTAGAGTACTTAATACGACTCACTATAGGCTAGCCACCATGGCTTCCAAGGTG
TACGACCCCGAGCAACGCAAACGCATGATCACTGGGCCTCAGTGGTGGGCTCGCTGCAAGCAAATGAACG
TGCTGGACTCCTTCATCAACTACTATGATTCCGAGAAGCACGCCGAGAACGCCGTGATTTTTCTGCATGG
TAACGCTGCCTCCAGCTACCTGTGGAGGCACGTCGTGCCTCACATCGAGCCCGTGGCTAGATGCATCATC
CCTGATCTGATCGGAATGGGTAAGTCCGGCAAGAGCGGGAATGGCTCATATCGCCTCCTGGATCACTACA
AGTACCTCACCGCTTGGTTCGAGCTGCTGAACCTTCCAAAGAAAATCATCTTTGTGGGCCACGACTGGGG
GGCTTGTCTGGCCTTTCACTACTCCTACGAGCACCAAGACAAGATCAAGGCCATCGTCCATGCTGAGAGT
GTCGTGGACGTGATCGAGTCCTGGGACGAGTGGCCTGACATCGAGGAGGATATCGCCCTGATCAAGAGCG
AAGAGGGCGAGAAAATGGTGCTTGAGAATAACTTCTTCGTCGAGACCATGCTCCCAAGCAAGATCATGCG
GAAACTGGAGCCTGAGGAGTTCGCTGCCTACCTGGAGCCATTCAAGGAGAAGGGCGAGGTTAGACGGCCT
ACCCTCTCCTGGCCTCGCGAGATCCCTCTCGTTAAGGGAGGCAAGCCCGACGTCGTCCAGATTGTCCGCA
ACTACAACGCCTACCTTCGGGCCAGCGACGATCTGCCTAAGATGTTCATCGAGTCCGACCCTGGGTTCTT
TTCCAACGCTATTGTCGAGGGAGCTAAGAAGTTCCCTAACACCGAGTTCGTGAAGGTGAAGGGCCTCCAC
TTCAGCCAGGAGGACGCTCCAGATGAAATGGGTAAGTACATCAAGAGCTTCGTGGAGCGCGTGCTGAAGA
ACGAGCAGTAATTCTAGGCGATCGC
