>Addgene plasmid #20931 | psiCHECK2-let-7 8x Sequencing Result | analyzer sequence | sequence record 26714
TTCTGGCGATCGCTCGAGACTATACAAGGATCTACCTCAGTCGAGACTATACAAGGATCTACCTCAGTCG
AGACTATACAAGGATCTACCTCAGTCGAGACTATACAAGGATCTACCTCAGTCGAGACTATACAAGGATC
TACCTCAGTCGAGACTATACAAGGATCTACCTCAGTCGAGACTATACAAGGATCTACCTCAGTCGAGACT
ATACAAGGATCTACCTCAGTCGACGCGGCCGCTGGCCGCAATAAAATATCTTTATTTTCATTACATCTGT
GTGTTGGTTTTTTGTGTGAGGATCTAAATGAGTCTTCGGACCTCGCGGGGGCCGCTTAAGCGGTGGTTAG
GGTTTGTCTGACGCGGGGGGAGGGGGAAGGAACGAAACACTCTCATTCGGAGGCGGCTCGGGGTTTGGTC
TTGGTGGCCACGGGCACGCAGAAGAGCGCCGCGATCCTCTTAAGCACCCCCCCGCCCTCCGTGGAGGCGG
GGGTTTGGTCGGCGGGTGGTAACTGGCGGGCCGCTGACTCGGGCGGGTCGCGCGCCCCAGAGTGTGACCT
TTTCGGTCTGCTCGCAGACCCCCGGGCGGCGCCGCCGCGGCGGCGACGGGCTCGCTGGGTCCTAGGCTCC
ATGGGGACCGTATACGTGGACAGGCTCTGGAGCATCCGCACGACTGCGGTGATATTACCGGAGACCTTCT
GCGGGACGAGCCGGGTCACGCGGCTGACGCGGAGCGTCCGTNGGGCGACAACACCAGGACGGGGCACAGG
TAC
